Addgene plasmid #36134: PcDNA-DEST47-CypB-Del2 C-term GFP
Depositing lab: Patrick Van Oostveldt. Depositing organization: University of Ghent. Publication: Spatiotemporal behavior of nuclear cyclophilin B indicates a role in RNA transcription. Dieriks B, Van Oostveldt P. Int J Mol Med. 2012 Mar 13. doi: 10.3892/ijmm.2012.937. PubMed 22426501.
Backbone
  Vector backbone: pcDNA-DEST47
  Backbone manufacturer: Invitrogen
  Backbone size w/o insert (bp): 7780
  Vector type: Mammalian Expression
  Selectable markers: Neomycin (select with G418)
Growth in bacteria
  Bacterial resistance: Ampicillin, 100 μg/mL
  Growth temperature: 37°C
  Growth strain: DH5alpha
  Copy number: High Copy
Gene/Insert
  Gene/Insert name: cyclophilin B (alt name: Peptidyl-prolyl cis-trans isomerase B)
  Species: H. sapiens (human)
  Mutation: contains amino acids 38-216 of cyclophilin B
  Entrez Gene: PPIB (a.k.a. CYP-S1, CYPB, HEL-S-39, OI9, SCYLP)
  Promoter: CMV
  Tag / fusion protein: GFP (C terminal on backbone)
  Cloning method: Gateway Cloning
  Sequencing primers: 5′ CMV-F; 3′ BGH-rev
Terms and licenses: Academic/Nonprofit Terms; Industry Terms: Not Available to Industry
How to cite: PcDNA-DEST47-CypB-Del2 C-term GFP was a gift from Patrick Van Oostveldt (Addgene plasmid # 36134 ; http://n2t.net/addgene:36134 ; RRID:Addgene_36134)
