[The description below was written by a language model from this plasmid's Addgene catalogue record.]
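Description:
PcDNA-DEST47-CypB-Del2 C-term GFP is a mammalian expression plasmid built on the commercial Gateway destination vector pcDNA-DEST47, into which a truncated human cyclophilin B (PPIB, peptidyl-prolyl cis-trans isomerase B) coding sequence was introduced by Gateway recombination. It is maintained in E. coli as a high-copy plasmid under ampicillin selection. It also carries a neomycin resistance marker, so transfected mammalian cells can be selected with G418 if stable expression is wanted.

The insert encodes amino acids 38–216 of cyclophilin B, so this "Del2" variant lacks the first 37 residues of the protein. The record does not say what function that missing segment has. Transcription is driven by the CMV promoter, a strong constitutive promoter in most mammalian cell types. The open reading frame is fused in frame to a GFP supplied by the backbone at the C-terminus, giving a CypB(38–216)-GFP fusion protein. The listed 3′ sequencing primer suggests a BGH polyadenylation region downstream of the cassette, although no feature table is provided to confirm the arrangement of elements.

The fluorescent tag allows the truncated protein to be followed by microscopy in transfected cells. The associated study concerns the spatiotemporal behaviour of nuclear cyclophilin B and its possible role in RNA transcription. The construct therefore appears to be one of a series of deletion mutants for testing how different regions of cyclophilin B contribute to its subcellular localisation and dynamics, presumably compared with full-length and other truncated GFP fusions.
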