>Addgene plasmid #36134 | PcDNA-DEST47-CypB-Del2 C-term GFP | depositor partial sequence | sequence record 44803 | PcDNA-DEST47-CypB-Del2 C-term GFP sequence 1143 bps
ACTAAGTGAGGGGGCAAGTCACCGTCAGGTGTATTTTGACCTACGAATTGGAGATGAAGATGTAGGCCGG
GTGATCTTTGGTCTCTTCGGAAAGACTGTTCCAAAAACAGTGGATAATTTTGTGGCCTTAGCTACAGGAG
AGAAAGGATTTGGCTACAAAAACAGCAAATTCCATCGTGTAATCAAGGACTTCATGATCCAGGGCGGAGA
CTTCACCAGGGGAGATGGCACAGGAGGAAAGAGCATCTACGGTGAGCGCTTCCCCGATGAGAACTTCAAA
CTGAAGCACTACGGGCCTGGCTGGGTGAGCATGGCCAACGCAGGCAAAGACACCAACGGCTCCCAGTTCT
TCATCACGACAGTCAAGACAGCCTGGCTAGATGGCAAGCATGTGGTGTTTGGCAAAGTTCTAGAGGGCAT
GGAGGTGGTGCGGAAGGTGGAGAGCACCAAGACAGACAGCCGGGATAAACCCCTGAAGGATGTGATCATC
GCAGACTGCGGCAAGATCGAGGTGGAGAAGCCCTTTGCCATCGCCAAGGAGCACCCAGCTTTCTTGTACA
AAGTTGGCATTATAAGAAAGCATTGCTTATCAATTTGTTGCAACGAACAGGTCACTATCAGTCAAAATAA
AATCATTATTTGCCATCCAGCTGATATCCCCTATAGTGAGTCGTATTACATGGTCATAGCTGTTTCCTGG
CAGCTCTGGCCCGTGTCTCAAAATCTCTGATGTTACATTGCACAAGATAAAAATATATCATCATGAACAA
TAAAACTGTCTGCTTACATAAACAGTAATACAAGGGGTGTTATGAGCCATTATTCAACGGGAAACGTCGA
GGCCGCGATTAAATTCCAACATGGATGCTGATTTATATGGGTATAAATGGGCTCGCGATAATGTCGGGCA
ATCAGTGCGACAATCTATCGCTTTGTATGGGAAGGCCCGATGCGCCAGTAGTTGTTTTCTGAAACATGGC
AAAAGGTAGCGTTGCCCAATGGATTGTTAACAGATGAGAATGGTCACAACTAACTGGCCTGACGAATTTT
ATGGCCCTCTTACGACCATCAGACATTTTATCCGTACGTCCTGATGATGCCATGGTTACTCTCACCACCT
GACGAATCCCCAGAAAGAACTGT
