>Addgene plasmid #36134 | PcDNA-DEST47-CypB-Del2 C-term GFP | depositor partial sequence | sequence record 44804 | PcDNA-DEST47-CypB-Del2 C-term GFP sequence 877 bps
CCACCCTTCCCGGGGCCGTTGCTTCACAACGTTCAAATCCGCTCCCGGCGGATTTGTCCTACTCAGGAGA
GCGTTCACCGACAAACAACAGATAAAACGAAAGGCCCAGTCTTCCGACTGAGCCTTTCGTTTTATTTGAT
GCCTGGCAGTTCCCTACTCTCGCGTTAACGCTAGCATGGATGTTTTCCCAGTCACGACGTTGTAAAACGA
CGGCCAGTCTTAAGCTCGGGCCCCAAATAATGATTTTATTTTGACTGATAGTGACCTGTTCGTTGCAACA
AATTGATGAGCAATGCTTTTTTATAATGCCAACTTTGTACAAAAAAGCAGGCTTCACCATGAAGGGGCCC
AAAGTCACCGTCAAGGTGTATTTTGACCTACGAATTGGAGATGAAGATGTAGGCCGGGTGATCTTTGGTC
TCTTCGGAAAGACTGTTCCAAAAACAGTGGATAATTTTGTGGCCTTAGCTACAGGAGAGAAAGGATTTGG
CTACAAAAACAGCAAATTCCATCGTGTAATCAAGGACTTCATGATCCAGGGCGGAGACTTCACCAGGGGA
GATGGCACAGGAGGAAAGAGCATCTACGGTGAGCGCTTCCCCGATGAGAACTTCAAACTGAAGCACTACG
GGCCTGGCTGGGTGAGCATGGCCAACGCAGGCAAAGACACCAACGGCTCCCAGTTCTTCATCACGACAGT
CAAGACAGCCTGGCTAGATGGCAAGCATGTGGTGTTTGGCAAAGTTCTAGAGGGCATGGAGGTGGTGCGG
AAGGTGGAGAGCACCAAGACAGACAGCCGGGATAAACCCCTGAAGGATGTGATCATCGCAGACTGCGGCA
AGATCGAGGTGGAGAAGCCCTGCCACCCATCAGCCTG
