>Addgene plasmid #36134 | PcDNA-DEST47-CypB-Del2 C-term GFP | addgene partial sequence | sequence record 53866 | GFPfusion-REV
ACTCCAGTGAAAAGTTCTTCTCCTTTGCTAGCCATTCTAGATCGAACCACTTTGTACAAGAAAGCTGGGT
GCTCCTTGGCGATGGCAAAGGGCTTCTCCACCTCGATCTTGCCGCAGTCTGCGATGATCACATCCTTCAG
GGGTTTATCCCGGCTGTCTGTCTTGGTGCTCTCCACCTTCCGCACCACCTCCATGCCCTCTAGAACTTTG
CCAAACACCACATGCTTGCCATCTAGCCAGGCTGTCTTGACTGTCGTGATGAAGAACTGGGAGCCGTTGG
TGTCTTTGCCTGCGTTGGCCATGCTCACCCAGCCAGGCCCGTAGTGCTTCAGTTTGAAGTTCTCATCGGG
GAAGCGCTCACCGTAGATGCTCTTTCCTCCTGTGCCATCTCCCCTGGTGAAGTCTCCGCCCTGGATCATG
AAGTCCTTGATTACACGATGGAATTTGCTGTTTTTGTAGCCAAATCCTTTCTCTCCTGTAGCTAAGGCCA
CAAAATTATCCACTGTTTTTGGAACAGTCTTTCCGAAGAGACCAAAGATCACCCGGCCTACATCTTCATC
TCCAATTCGTAGGTCAAAATACACCTTGACGGTGACTTTGGGCCCCTTCATGGTGAAGCCTGCTTTTTTG
TACAAACTTGTTTGATCAAGCTTAACTAGCCAGCTTGGGTCTCCCTATAGTGAGTCGTATTAATTTCGAT
AAGCCAGTAAGCAGTGGGTTCTCTAGTTAGCCAGAGAGCTCTGCTTATATAGACCTCCCACCGTACACGC
CTACCGCCCATTTGCGTCAATGGGGCGGAGTTGTTACGACATTTTGGAAAGTCCCGTTGATTTTGGTGCC
AAAACAAACTCCCATTGACGTCAATGGGGTGGAGACTTGGAAATCCCCGTGAGTCAAACCGCTATCCACG
CCCATTGATGTACTG
